>Addgene plasmid #207813 | p663-UBC-miniTurbo-V5-NRF2-E79Q | addgene full sequence | sequence record 417842 | Addgene NGS Result
AGGTGGCACTTTTCGGGGAAATGTGCGCGGAACCCCTATTTGTTTATTTTTCTAAATACATTCAAATATG
TATCCGCTCATGAGACAATAACCCTGATAAATGCTTCAATAATATTGAAAAAGGAAGAGTATGAGTATTC
AACATTTCCGTGTCGCCCTTATTCCCTTTTTTGCGGCATTTTGCCTTCCTGTTTTTGCTCACCCAGAAAC
GCTGGTGAAAGTAAAAGATGCTGAAGATCAGTTGGGTGCACGAGTGGGTTACATCGAACTGGATCTCAAC
AGCGGTAAGATCCTTGAGAGTTTTCGCCCCGAAGAACGTTTTCCAATGATGAGCACTTTTAAAGTTCTGC
TATGTGGCGCGGTATTATCCCGTATTGACGCCGGGCAAGAGCAACTCGGTCGCCGCATACACTATTCTCA
GAATGACTTGGTTGAGTACTCACCAGTCACAGAAAAGCATCTTACGGATGGCATGACAGTAAGAGAATTA
TGCAGTGCTGCCATAACCATGAGTGATAACACTGCGGCCAACTTACTTCTGACAACGATCGGAGGACCGA
AGGAGCTAACCGCTTTTTTGCACAACATGGGGGATCATGTAACTCGCCTTGATCGTTGGGAACCGGAGCT
GAATGAAGCCATACCAAACGACGAGCGTGACACCACGATGCCTGTAGCAATGGCAACAACGTTGCGCAAA
CTATTAACTGGCGAACTACTTACTCTAGCTTCCCGGCAACAATTAATAGACTGGATGGAGGCGGATAAAG
TTGCAGGACCACTTCTGCGCTCGGCCCTTCCGGCTGGCTGGTTTATTGCTGATAAATCTGGAGCCGGTGA
GCGTGGGTCTCGCGGTATCATTGCAGCACTGGGGCCAGATGGTAAGCCCTCCCGTATCGTAGTTATCTAC
ACGACGGGGAGTCAGGCAACTATGGATGAACGAAATAGACAGATCGCTGAGATAGGTGCCTCACTGATTA
AGCATTGGTAACTGTCAGACCAAGTTTACTCATATATACTTTAGATTGATTTAAAACTTCATTTTTAATT
TAAAAGGATCTAGGTGAAGATCCTTTTTGATAATCTCATGACCAAAATCCCTTAACGTGAGTTTTCGTTC
CACTGAGCGTCAGACCCCGTAGAAAAGATCAAAGGATCTTCTTGAGATCCTTTTTTTCTGCGCGTAATCT
GCTGCTTGCAAACAAAAAAACCACCGCTACCAGCGGTGGTTTGTTTGCCGGATCAAGAGCTACCAACTCT
TTTTCCGAAGGTAACTGGCTTCAGCAGAGCGCAGATACCAAATACTGTTCTTCTAGTGTAGCCGTAGTTA
GGCCACCACTTCAAGAACTCTGTAGCACCGCCTACATACCTCGCTCTGCTAATCCTGTTACCAGTGGCTG
CTGCCAGTGGCGATAAGTCGTGTCTTACCGGGTTGGACTCAAGACGATAGTTACCGGATAAGGCGCAGCG
GTCGGGCTGAACGGGGGGTTCGTGCACACAGCCCAGCTTGGAGCGAACGACCTACACCGAACTGAGATAC
CTACAGCGTGAGCTATGAGAAAGCGCCACGCTTCCCGAAGGGAGAAAGGCGGACAGGTATCCGGTAAGCG
GCAGGGTCGGAACAGGAGAGCGCACGAGGGAGCTTCCAGGGGGAAACGCCTGGTATCTTTATAGTCCTGT
CGGGTTTCGCCACCTCTGACTTGAGCGTCGATTTTTGTGATGCTCGTCAGGGGGGCGGAGCCTATGGAAA
AACGCCAGCAACGCGGCCTTTTTACGGTTCCTGGCCTTTTGCTGGCCTTTTGCTCACATGTTCTTTCCTG
CGTTATCCCCTGATTCTGTGGATAACCGTATTACCGCCTTTGAGTGAGCTGATACCGCTCGCCGCAGCCG
AACGACCGAGCGCAGCGAGTCAGTGAGCGAGGAAGCGGAAGAGCGCCCAATACGCAAACCGCCTCTCCCC
GCGCGTTGGCCGATTCATTAATGCAGCTGGCACGACAGGTTTCCCGACTGGAAAGCGGGCAGTGAGCGCA
ACGCAATTAATGTGAGTTAGCTCACTCATTAGGCACCCCAGGCTTTACACTTTATGCTTCCGGCTCGTAT
GTTGTGTGGAATTGTGAGCGGATAACAATTTCACACAGGAAACAGCTATGACCATGATTACGCCAAGCGC
GCAATTAACCCTCACTAAAGGGAACAAAAGCTGGAGCTGCAAGCTTAATGTAGTCTTATGCAATACTCTT
GTAGTCTTGCAACATGGTAACGATGAGTTAGCAACATGCCTTACAAGGAGAGAAAAAGCACCGTGCATGC
CGATTGGTGGAAGTAAGGTGGTACGATCGTGCCTTATTAGGAAGGCAACAGACGGGTCTGACATGGATTG
GACGAACCACTGAATTGCCGCATTGCAGAGATATTGTATTTAAGTGCCTAGCTCGATACATAAACGGGTC
TCTCTGGTTAGACCAGATCTGAGCCTGGGAGCTCTCTGGCTAACTAGGGAACCCACTGCTTAAGCCTCAA
TAAAGCTTGCCTTGAGTGCTTCAAGTAGTGTGTGCCCGTCTGTTGTGTGACTCTGGTAACTAGAGATCCC
TCAGACCCTTTTAGTCAGTGTGGAAAATCTCTAGCAGTGGCGCCCGAACAGGGACTTGAAAGCGAAAGGG
AAACCAGAGGAGCTCTCTCGACGCAGGACTCGGCTTGCTGAAGCGCGCACGGCAAGAGGCGAGGGGCGGC
GACTGGTGAGTACGCCAAAAATTTTGACTAGCGGAGGCTAGAAGGAGAGAGATGGGTGCGAGAGCGTCAG
TATTAAGCGGGGGAGAATTAGATCGCGATGGGAAAAAATTCGGTTAAGGCCAGGGGGAAAGAAAAAATAT
AAATTAAAACATATAGTATGGGCAAGCAGGGAGCTAGAACGATTCGCAGTTAATCCTGGCCTGTTAGAAA
CATCAGAAGGCTGTAGACAAATACTGGGACAGCTACAACCATCCCTTCAGACAGGATCAGAAGAACTTAG
ATCATTATATAATACAGTAGCAACCCTCTATTGTGTGCATCAAAGGATAGAGATAAAAGACACCAAGGAA
GCTTTAGACAAGATAGAGGAAGAGCAAAACAAAAGTAAGACCACCGCACAGCAAGCGGCCGCTGATCTTC
AGACCTGGAGGAGGAGATATGAGGGACAATTGGAGAAGTGAATTATATAAATATAAAGTAGTAAAAATTG
AACCATTAGGAGTAGCACCCACCAAGGCAAAGAGAAGAGTGGTGCAGAGAGAAAAAAGAGCAGTGGGAAT
AGGAGCTTTGTTCCTTGGGTTCTTGGGAGCAGCAGGAAGCACTATGGGCGCAGCGTCAATGACGCTGACG
GTACAGGCCAGACAATTATTGTCTGGTATAGTGCAGCAGCAGAACAATTTGCTGAGGGCTATTGAGGCGC
AACAGCATCTGTTGCAACTCACAGTCTGGGGCATCAAGCAGCTCCAGGCAAGAATCCTGGCTGTGGAAAG
ATACCTAAAGGATCAACAGCTCCTGGGGATTTGGGGTTGCTCTGGAAAACTCATTTGCACCACTGCTGTG
CCTTGGAATGCTAGTTGGAGTAATAAATCTCTGGAACAGATTTGGAATCACACGACCTGGATGGAGTGGG
ACAGAGAAATTAACAATTACACAAGCTTAATACACTCCTTAATTGAAGAATCGCAAAACCAGCAAGAAAA
GAATGAACAAGAATTATTGGAATTAGATAAATGGGCAAGTTTGTGGAATTGGTTTAACATAACAAATTGG
CTGTGGTATATAAAATTATTCATAATGATAGTAGGAGGCTTGGTAGGTTTAAGAATAGTTTTTGCTGTAC
TTTCTATAGTGAATAGAGTTAGGCAGGGATATTCACCATTATCGTTTCAGACCCACCTCCCAACCCCGAG
GGGACCCGACAGGCCCGAAGGAATAGAAGAAGAAGGTGGAGAGAGAGACAGAGACAGATCCATTCGATTA
GTGAACGGATCTCGACGGTATCGGTTAACTTTTAAAAGAAAAGGGGGGATTGGGGGGTACAGTGCAGGGG
AAAGAATAGTAGACATAATAGCAACAGACATACAAACTAAAGAATTACAAAAACAAATTACAAAATTCAA
AATTTTATCGTCCAGTGTGGTGGAATTCTGCAGATATCACAACTTTGTATAGAAAAGTTGGCCTCCGCGC
CGGGTTTTGGCGCCTCCCGCGGGCGCCCCCCTCCTCACGGCGAGCGCTGCCACGTCAGACGAAGGGCGCA
GCGAGCGTCCTGATCCTTCCGCCCGGACGCTCAGGACAGCGGCCCGCTGCTCATAAGACTCGGCCTTAGA
ACCCCAGTATCAGCAGAAGGACATTTTAGGACGGGACTTGGGTGACTCTAGGGCACTGGTTTTCTTTCCA
GAGAGCGGAACAGGCGAGGAAAAGTAGTCCCTTCTCGGCGATTCTGCGGAGGGATCTCCGTGGGGCGGTG
AACGCCGATGATTATATAAGGACGCGCCGGGTGTGGCACAGCTAGTTCCGTCGCAGCCGGGATTTGGGTC
GCGGTTCTTGTTTGTGGATCGCTGTGATCGTCACTTGGTGAGTAGCGGGCTGCTGGGCTGGCCGGGGCTT
TCGTGGCCGCCGGGCCGCTCGGTGGGACGGAAGCGTGTGGAGAGACCGCCAAGGGCTGTAGTCTGGGTCC
GCGAGCAAGGTTGCCCTGAACTGGGGGTTGGGGGGAGCGCAGCAAAATGGCGGCTGTTCCCGAGTCTTGA
ATGGAAGACGCTTGTGAGGCGGGCTGTGAGGTCGTTGAAACAAGGTGGGGGGCATGGTGGGCGGCAAGAA
CCCAAGGTCTTGAGGCCTTCGCTAATGCGGGAAAGCTCTTATTCGGGTGAGATGGGCTGGGGCACCATCT
GGGGACCCTGACGTGAAGTTTGTCACTGACTGGAGAACTCGGTTTGTCGTCTGTTGCGGGGGCGGCAGTT
ATGGCGGTGCCGTTGGGCAGTGCACCCGTACCTTTGGGAGCGCGCGCCCTCGTCGTGTCGTGACGTCACC
CGTTCTGTTGGCTTATAATGCAGGGTGGGGCCACCTGCCGGTAGGTGTGCGGTAGGCTTTTCTCCGTCGC
AGGACGCAGGGTTCGGGCCTAGGGTAGGCTCTCCTGAATCGACAGGCGCCGGACCTCTGGTGAGGGGAGG
GATAAGTGAGGCGTCAGTTTCTTTGGTCGGTTTTATGTACCTATCTTCTTAAGTAGCTGAAGCTCCGGTT
TTGAACTATGCGCTCGGGGTTGGCGAGTGTGTTTTGTGAAGTTTTTTAGGCACCTTTTGAAATGTAATCA
TTTGGGTCAATATGTAATTTTCAGTGTTAGACTAGTAAATTGTCCGCTAAATTCTGGCCGTTTTTGGCTT
TTTTGTTAGACGGCCAACTTTTGTATACAAAGTGGGCCACCATGGGAATCCCGCTGCTGAACGCTAAACA
GATTCTGGGACAGCTGGACGGCGGGAGCGTGGCAGTCCTGCCTGTGGTCGACTCCACCAATCAGTACCTG
CTGGATCGAATCGGCGAGCTGAAGAGTGGGGATGCTTGCATTGCAGAATATCAGCAGGCAGGGAGAGGAA
GCAGAGGGAGGAAATGGTTCTCTCCTTTTGGAGCTAACCTGTACCTGAGTATGTTTTGGCGCCTGAAGCG
GGGACCAGCAGCAATCGGCCTGGGCCCGGTCATCGGAATTGTCATGGCAGAAGCGCTGCGAAAGCTGGGA
GCAGACAAGGTGCGAGTCAAATGGCCCAATGACCTGTATCTGCAGGATAGAAAGCTGGCAGGCATCCTGG
TGGAGCTGGCCGGAATAACAGGCGATGCTGCACAGATCGTCATTGGCGCCGGGATTAACGTGGCTATGAG
GCGCGTGGAGGAAAGCGTGGTCAATCAGGGCTGGATCACACTGCAGGAAGCAGGGATTAACCTGGACAGG
AATACTCTGGCCGCTATGCTGATCCGAGAGCTGCGGGCAGCCCTGGAACTGTTCGAGCAGGAAGGCCTGG
CTCCATATCTGTCACGGTGGGAGAAGCTGGATAACTTCATCAATAGACCCGTGAAGCTGATCATTGGGGA
CAAAGAGATTTTCGGGATTAGCCGGGGGATTGATAAACAGGGAGCCCTGCTGCTGGAACAGGACGGAGTT
ATCAAACCCTGGATGGGCGGAGAAATCAGTCTGCGGTCTGCCGAAAAGGCTAGCGGCAAGCCCATCCCCA
ACCCCCTGCTGGGCCTGGACAGCACCACAACTTTGTACAAAAAAGTTGGCATGATGGACTTGGAGCTGCC
GCCGCCGGGACTCCCGTCCCAGCAGGACATGGATTTGATTGACATACTTTGGAGGCAAGATATAGATCTT
GGAGTAAGTCGAGAAGTATTTGACTTCAGTCAGCGACGGAAAGAGTATGAGCTGGAAAAACAGAAAAAAC
TTGAAAAGGAAAGACAAGAACAACTCCAAAAGGAGCAAGAGAAAGCCTTTTTCGCTCAGTTACAACTAGA
TGAACAGACAGGTGAATTTCTCCCAATTCAGCCAGCCCAGCACATCCAGTCAGAAACCAGTGGATCTGCC
AACTACTCCCAGGTTGCCCACATTCCCAAATCAGATGCTTTGTACTTTGATGACTGCATGCAGCTTTTGG
CGCAGACATTCCCGTTTGTAGATGACAATGAGGTTTCTTCGGCTACGTTTCAGTCACTTGTTCCTGATAT
TCCCGGTCACATCGAGAGCCCAGTCTTCATTGCTACTAATCAGGCTCAGTCACCTGAAACTTCTGTTGCT
CAGGTAGCCCCTGTTGATTTAGACGGTATGCAACAGGACATTGAGCAAGTTTGGGAGGAGCTATTATCCA
TTCCTGAGTTACAGTGTCTTAATATTGAAAATGACAAGCTGGTTGAGACTACCATGGTTCCAAGTCCAGA
AGCCAAACTGACAGAAGTTGACAATTATCATTTTTACTCATCTATACCCTCAATGGAAAAAGAAGTAGGT
AACTGTAGTCCACATTTTCTTAATGCTTTTGAGGATTCCTTCAGCAGCATCCTCTCCACAGAAGACCCCA
ACCAGTTGACAGTGAACTCATTAAATTCAGATGCCACAGTCAACACAGATTTTGGTGATGAATTTTATTC
TGCTTTCATAGCTGAGCCCAGTATCAGCAACAGCATGCCCTCACCTGCTACTTTAAGCCATTCACTCTCT
GAACTTCTAAATGGGCCCATTGATGTTTCTGATCTATCACTTTGCAAAGCTTTCAACCAAAACCACCCTG
AAAGCACAGCAGAATTCAATGATTCTGACTCCGGCATTTCACTAAACACAAGTCCCAGTGTGGCATCACC
AGAACACTCAGTGGAATCTTCCAGCTATGGAGACACACTACTTGGCCTCAGTGATTCTGAAGTGGAAGAG
CTAGATAGTGCCCCTGGAAGTGTCAAACAGAATGGTCCTAAAACACCAGTACATTCTTCTGGGGATATGG
TACAACCCTTGTCACCATCTCAGGGGCAGAGCACTCACGTGCATGATGCCCAATGTGAGAACACACCAGA
GAAAGAATTGCCTGTAAGTCCTGGTCATCGGAAAACCCCATTCACAAAAGACAAACATTCAAGCCGCTTG
GAGGCTCATCTCACAAGAGATGAACTTAGGGCAAAAGCTCTCCATATCCCATTCCCTGTAGAAAAAATCA
TTAACCTCCCTGTTGTTGACTTCAACGAAATGATGTCCAAAGAGCAGTTCAATGAAGCTCAACTTGCATT
AATTCGGGATATACGTAGGAGGGGTAAGAATAAAGTGGCTGCTCAGAATTGCAGAAAAAGAAAACTGGAA
AATATAGTAGAACTAGAGCAAGATTTAGATCATTTGAAAGATGAAAAAGAAAAATTGCTCAAAGAAAAAG
GAGAAAATGACAAAAGCCTTCACCTACTGAAAAAACAACTCAGCACCTTATATCTCGAAGTTTTCAGCAT
GCTACGTGATGAAGATGGAAAACCTTATTCTCCTAGTGAATACTCCCTGCAGCAAACAAGAGATGGCAAT
GTTTTCCTTGTTCCCAAAAGTAAGAAGCCAGATGTTAAGAAATAGTACCCAACTTTCTTGTACAAAGTTG
TGATATCCAGCACAGTGGCGGCCGCTCGACAATCAACCTCTGGATTACAAAATTTGTGAAAGATTGACTG
GTATTCTTAACTATGTTGCTCCTTTTACGCTATGTGGATACGCTGCTTTAATGCCTTTGTATCATGCTAT
TGCTTCCCGTATGGCTTTCATTTTCTCCTCCTTGTATAAATCCTGGTTGCTGTCTCTTTATGAGGAGTTG
TGGCCCGTTGTCAGGCAACGTGGCGTGGTGTGCACTGTGTTTGCTGACGCAACCCCCACTGGTTGGGGCA
TTGCCACCACCTGTCAGCTCCTTTCCGGGACTTTCGCTTTCCCCCTCCCTATTGCCACGGCGGAACTCAT
CGCCGCCTGCCTTGCCCGCTGCTGGACAGGGGCTCGGCTGTTGGGCACTGACAATTCCGTGGTGTTGTCG
GGGAAGCTGACGTCCTTTCCATGGCTGCTCGCCTGTGTTGCCACCTGGATTCTGCGCGGGACGTCCTTCT
GCTACGTCCCTTCGGCCCTCAATCCAGCGGACCTTCCTTCCCGCGGCCTGCTGCCGGCTCTGCGGCCTCT
TCCGCGTCTTCGCCTTCGCCCTCAGACGAGTCGGATCTCCCTTTGGGCCGCCTCCCCGCCTGGAATTCTA
CCGGGTAGGGGAGGCGCTTTTCCCAAGGCAGTCTGGAGCATGCGCTTTAGCAGCCCCGCTGGGCACTTGG
CGCTACACAAGTGGCCTCTGGCCTCGCACACATTCCACATCCACCGGTAGGCGCCAACCGGCTCCGTTCT
TTGGTGGCCCCTTCGCGCCACCTTCTACTCCTCCCCTAGTCAGGAAGTTCCCCCCCGCCCCGCAGCTCGC
GTCGTGCAGGACGTGACAAATGGAAGTAGCACGTCTCACTAGTCTCGTGCAGATGGACAGCACCGCTGAG
CAATGGAAGCGGGTAGGCCTTTGGGGCAGCGGCCAATAGCAGCTTTGCTCCTTCGCTTTCTGGGCTCAGA
GGCTGGGAAGGGGTGGGTCCGGGGGCGGGCTCAGGGGCGGGCTCAGGGGCGGGGCGGGCGCCCGAAGGTC
CTCCGGAGGCCCGGCATTCTGCACGCTTCAAAAGCGCACGTCTGCCGCGCTGTTCTCCTCTTCCTCATCT
CCGGGCCTTTCGACCTGCAGCCCAAGCTTACCATGACCGAGTACAAGCCCACGGTGCGCCTCGCCACCCG
CGACGACGTCCCCAGGGCCGTACGCACCCTCGCCGCCGCGTTCGCCGACTACCCCGCCACGCGCCACACC
GTCGATCCGGACCGCCACATCGAGCGGGTCACCGAGCTGCAAGAACTCTTCCTCACGCGCGTCGGGCTCG
ACATCGGCAAGGTGTGGGTCGCGGACGACGGCGCCGCGGTGGCGGTCTGGACCACGCCGGAGAGCGTCGA
AGCGGGGGCGGTGTTCGCCGAGATCGGCCCGCGCATGGCCGAGTTGAGCGGTTCCCGGCTGGCCGCGCAG
CAACAGATGGAAGGCCTCCTGGCGCCGCACCGGCCCAAGGAGCCCGCGTGGTTCCTGGCCACCGTCGGCG
TCTCGCCCGACCACCAGGGCAAGGGTCTGGGCAGCGCCGTCGTGCTCCCCGGAGTGGAGGCGGCCGAGCG
CGCCGGGGTGCCCGCCTTCCTGGAGACCTCCGCGCCCCGCAACCTCCCCTTCTACGAGCGGCTCGGCTTC
ACCGTCACCGCCGACGTCGAGGTGCCCGAAGGACCGCGCACCTGGTGCATGACCCGCAAGCCCGGTGCCT
GACGCCCGCCCCACGACCCGCAGCGCCCGACCGAAAGGAGCGCACGACCCCATGCATCTCGAGGGCCCGG
TACCTTTAAGACCAATGACTTACAAGGCAGCTGTAGATCTTAGCCACTTTTTAAAAGAAAAGGGGGGACT
GGAAGGGCTAGCTCACTCCCAACGAAGACAAGATCTGCTTTTTGCTTGTACTGGGTCTCTCTGGTTAGAC
CAGATCTGAGCCTGGGAGCTCTCTGGCTAACTAGGGAACCCACTGCTTAAGCCTCAATAAAGCTTGCCTT
GAGTGCTTCAAGTAGTGTGTGCCCGTCTGTTGTGTGACTCTGGTAACTAGAGATCCCTCAGACCCTTTTA
GTCAGTGTGGAAAATCTCTAGCAGTAGTAGTTCATGTCATCTTATTATTCAGTATTTATAACTTGCAAAG
AAATGAATATCAGAGAGTGAGAGGAACTTGTTTATTGCAGCTTATAATGGTTACAAATAAAGCAATAGCA
TCACAAATTTCACAAATAAAGCATTTTTTTCACTGCATTCTAGTTGTGGTTTGTCCAAACTCATCAATGT
ATCTTATCATGTCTGGCTCTAGCTATCCCGCCCCTAACTCCGCCCATCCCGCCCCTAACTCCGCCCAGTT
CCGCCCATTCTCCGCCCCATGGCTGACTAATTTTTTTTATTTATGCAGAGGCCGAGGCCGCCTCGGCCTC
TGAGCTATTCCAGAAGTAGTGAGGAGGCTTTTTTGGAGGCCTAGGGACGTACCCAATTCGCCCTATAGTG
AGTCGTATTACGCGCGCTCACTGGCCGTCGTTTTACAACGTCGTGACTGGGAAAACCCTGGCGTTACCCA
ACTTAATCGCCTTGCAGCACATCCCCCTTTCGCCAGCTGGCGTAATAGCGAAGAGGCCCGCACCGATCGC
CCTTCCCAACAGTTGCGCAGCCTGAATGGCGAATGGG
[124 nt withheld, positions 10818-10941]
C
[91 nt withheld, positions 10943-11033]
A
[49 nt withheld, positions 11035-11083]
CCTTTGACGTTGGAGTCCACGTTCTTT
[37 nt withheld, positions 11111-11147]
ACCCTATCTCGGTCTATTCTTTTGATTTATAAGGGATTTTGCCGATTTCGGCCTATTGGTTAAAAAATGA
GCTGATTTAACAAAAATTTAACGCGAATTTTAACAAAATATTAACGCTTACAATTT
Features (pLannotate 1.2.2; 32 found; start..end, strand, type, name):
     26..130     +  promoter       AmpR promoter: bla
    131..991     +  CDS            AmpR: β-lactamase; bla; confers resistance to ampicillin, carbenicillin, and related antibiotics
   1162..1750    +  rep_origin     ori: high-copy-number ColE1/pMB1/pBR322/pUC origin of replication
   1933..2025    +  CDS            lacI (fragment): lac repressor; lacI; The lac repressor binds to the lac operator to inhibit transcription in E. coli. This inhibition can be relieved by adding lactose or isopropyl-β-D-thiogalactopyranoside (IPTG).
   2038..2059    +  protein_bind   CAP binding site: CAP binding activates transcription in the presence of cAMP. E. coli catabolite activator protein
   2074..2104    +  promoter       lac promoter: promoter for the E. coli lac operon
   2108..2130    +  protein_bind   lac operator (fragment): The lac repressor binds to the lac operator to inhibit transcription in E. coli. This inhibition can be relieved by adding lactose or isopropyl-β-D-thiogalactopyranoside (IPTG). lac repressor encoded by lacI
   2173..2191    +  promoter       T3 promoter: promoter for bacteriophage T3 RNA polymerase
   2219..2445    +  promoter       RSV promoter: Rous sarcoma virus enhancer/promoter
   2446..2626    +  LTR            5' LTR (truncated): truncated 5' long terminal repeat (LTR) from HIV-1
   2673..2798    +  misc_feature   HIV-1 Ψ: packaging signal of human immunodeficiency virus type 1
   2782..3145    +  CDS            HIV-1 gag (fragment): gag protein from human immunodeficiency virus 1; gag
   3291..3524    +  misc_feature   RRE: The Rev response element (RRE) of HIV-1 allows for Rev-dependent mRNA export from the nucleus to the cytoplasm.
   3901..4001    +  CDS            Rev (fragment): human immunodeficiency virus 1 (HIV-1) Rev protein; rev; enhances nuclear export of unspliced and incompletely spliced viral mRNAs
   4020..4136    +  misc_feature   cPPT/CTS: central polypurine tract and central termination sequence of HIV-1
   4170..4190    +  protein_bind   attB4: mutant version of attB; core recombination site for the Gateway® BP reaction BP Clonase™
   4190..5401    +  promoter       UbC promoter: human ubiquitin C promoter
   5405..5423    -  protein_bind   attB5 (fragment): mutant version of attB; core recombination site for the Gateway® BP reaction BP Clonase™
   5438..6208    +  CDS            miniTurbo: N-terminally truncated mutant of the E. coli biotin ligase BioID engineered for improved catalytic efficiency (Branon et al., 2018)
   6258..6275    +  protein_bind   attL1 (fragment): mutant version of attL; recombination site for the Gateway® LR reaction LR Clonase™
   6281..8092    +  CDS            NFE2L2: NF2L2_HUMAN - Also known as NRF2 From Homo sapiens (Human).
   8097..8118    -  protein_bind   attB2 (fragment): mutant version of attB; recombination site for the Gateway® BP reaction BP Clonase™
   8151..8739    +  misc_feature   WPRE: woodchuck hepatitis virus posttranscriptional regulatory element
   8753..9252    +  promoter       PGK promoter: mouse phosphoglycerate kinase 1 promoter
   9273..9872    +  CDS            PuroR: puromycin N-acetyltransferase; pac from Streptomyces alboniger; confers resistance to puromycin
   9940..10077   +  CDS            nef (fragment): NEF_HV1LA - Experimental evidence at protein level: Swiss-Prot protein existence level 1. Extracellular Nef protein targets CD4(+) T-lymphocytes for apoptosis by interacting with CXCR4 surface receptors. From Human immunodeficiency virus type 1 group M subtype B (isolate Lai) (HIV-1).
  10063..10243   +  LTR            5' LTR (truncated): truncated 5' long terminal repeat (LTR) from HIV-1
  10315..10436   +  polyA_signal   SV40 poly(A) signal: SV40 polyadenylation signal
  10476..10611   +  rep_origin     SV40 ori: SV40 origin of replication
  10632..10650   -  promoter       T7 promoter: promoter for bacteriophage T7 RNA polymerase
  10658..10813   +  CDS            lacZα (fragment): LacZα fragment of β-galactosidase; lacZ fragment
  10818..11246   +  rep_origin     f1 ori (sequence partly withheld): f1 bacteriophage origin of replication; arrow indicates direction of (+) strand synthesis
