[The description below was written by a language model from this plasmid's Addgene catalogue record and pLannotate feature annotations shown in this document.]
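Description:
p663-UBC-miniTurbo-V5-NRF2-E79Q is an 11.3 kb lentiviral expression plasmid built on the pDest663 destination backbone by Gateway recombination. It is propagated in E. coli through a high-copy ColE1/pUC-type origin with ampicillin selection (β-lactamase), and it also carries an f1 origin, an SV40 origin, and residual lac/lacZα and T3/T7 promoter sequences from the cloning backbone. The viral portion has a third-generation-style layout. An RSV promoter replaces the U3 region to drive transcription of the genomic RNA from a truncated HIV-1 5' LTR. This is followed by the Ψ packaging signal with a gag fragment, the Rev response element for Rev-dependent nuclear export, and the cPPT/CTS. A truncated 3' LTR and an SV40 polyadenylation signal close the transfer cassette.

The payload lies between the att recombination scars left by multisite Gateway assembly. The human ubiquitin C (UBC) promoter drives an open reading frame in which miniTurbo, an engineered N-terminally truncated E. coli biotin ligase, is fused to the N terminus of human NRF2 (NFE2L2) carrying the E79Q substitution. The catalogue entry also lists a V5 epitope in this N-terminal tag, although the feature table does not annotate it separately. A WPRE downstream of the fusion enhances transcript expression. A separate mouse PGK promoter drives puromycin N-acetyltransferase, so transduced mammalian cells can be selected with puromycin. The construct is intended for proximity-dependent biotinylation experiments, in which proteins near the mutant NRF2 are biotin-labelled for capture and proteomic identification.
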