Addgene plasmid #207813: p663-UBC-miniTurbo-V5-NRF2-E79Q
Purpose: N-terminal tagged NRF2-E79Q for miniTurbo proximity experiments
Depositing lab: Ben Major. Publication: Proximity proteomic analysis of the NRF family reveals the Parkinson's disease protein ZNF746/PARIS as a co-complexed repressor of NRF2. LaPak KM, Saeidi S, Bok I, Wamsley NT, Plutzer IB, Bhatt DP, Luo J, Ashrafi G, Ben Major M. Sci Signal. 2023 Dec 12;16(815):eadi9018. doi: 10.1126/scisignal.adi9018. Epub 2023 Dec 12. PubMed 38085818.
Backbone
  Vector backbone: pDest663
  Backbone manufacturer: PEL
  Vector type: Lentiviral
  Selectable markers: Puromycin
Growth in bacteria
  Bacterial resistance: Ampicillin, 100 μg/mL
  Growth temperature: 30°C
  Growth strain: NEB Stable
  Copy number: High Copy
Gene/Insert
  Gene/Insert name: miniTurbo-V5-NRF2-E79Q (alt name: NFE2L2)
  Species: H. sapiens (human)
  Mutation: E79Q
  Entrez Gene: NFE2L2 (a.k.a. HEBP1, IMDDHH, NRF2, Nrf-2)
  Promoter: UBC
  Tag / fusion protein: miniTurbo-V5 (N terminal on insert)
  Cloning method: Gateway Cloning
Terms and licenses: Academic/Nonprofit Terms; Industry Terms: Not Available to Industry
How to cite: p663-UBC-miniTurbo-V5-NRF2-E79Q was a gift from Ben Major (Addgene plasmid # 207813 ; http://n2t.net/addgene:207813 ; RRID:Addgene_207813)
